Addgene plasmid #207598: pDWJ15
Purpose: GFP-BBA expression
Depositing lab: Colin Kleanthous. Depositing organization: University of Oxford. Publication: Tunable force transduction through the Escherichia coli cell envelope. Williams-Jones DP, Webby MN, Press CE, Gradon JM, Armstrong SR, Szczepaniak J, Kleanthous C. Proc Natl Acad Sci U S A. 2023 Nov 21;120(47):e2306707120. doi: 10.1073/pnas.2306707120. Epub 2023 Nov 16. PubMed 37972066.
Backbone
  Vector backbone: pBAD24
  Vector type: Bacterial Expression
Growth in bacteria
  Bacterial resistance: Ampicillin, 100 μg/mL
  Growth temperature: 37°C
  Growth strain: DH5alpha
  Copy number: Unknown
Gene/Insert
  Gene/Insert name: GFP-BBA
  Species: E. coli
  Insert size (bp): 1440
  Cloning method: Ligation Independent Cloning
Terms and licenses: Academic/Nonprofit Terms; Industry Terms: Not Available to Industry
How to cite: pDWJ15 was a gift from Colin Kleanthous (Addgene plasmid # 207598 ; http://n2t.net/addgene:207598 ; RRID:Addgene_207598)
