[The description below was written by a language model from this plasmid's Addgene catalogue record and pLannotate feature annotations shown in this document.]
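Description:
pDWJ15 is a bacterial expression plasmid built on the pBAD24 backbone, designed for arabinose-regulated production of a fluorescent fusion protein called GFP-BBA in Escherichia coli. It replicates from a ColE1/pMB1-type origin and is selected with ampicillin through a β-lactamase gene driven by its own bla promoter. An M13 phage origin is also present, and short remnants of pBR322 ancestry (fragments of bom, rop, the tetracycline efflux gene and its promoter) are detected but are not functional units. The sequenced record is about 5.9 kb.

Expression is controlled by the araBAD promoter together with the divergently transcribed araC regulator, so that transcription is induced by L-arabinose and otherwise held low, allowing the level of the fusion to be titrated. Downstream of the promoter the annotated open reading frame begins with msGFP2, a photostable monomeric superfolder GFP, followed by a fragment of E. coli tonB that runs into a fragment of tolA; the two annotations overlap slightly, consistent with a chimeric junction in a region where the proteins are similar. The catalogue does not define "BBA", but the feature layout suggests a hybrid in which most of the protein derives from TonB and the C-terminal portion from TolA; this reading is an inference. The cassette ends with the rrnB T1 and T2 terminators and the adjacent 5S rRNA sequence typical of pBAD vectors.

TonB and TolA are the energy-coupling proteins of the Ton and Tol-Pal systems. The associated study concerns force transduction through the E. coli cell envelope, so the construct is likely used to visualise and functionally probe a domain-swapped transducer in living cells.
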