Features (pLannotate 1.2.2; 16 found; start..end, strand, type, name):
      1..381     +  rep_origin     M13 ori (sequence partly withheld): M13 bacteriophage origin of replication; arrow indicates direction of (+) strand synthesis
    567..1155    +  rep_origin     ori: high-copy-number ColE1/pMB1/pBR322/pUC origin of replication
   1341..1392    -  misc_feature   bom (fragment): basis of mobility region from pBR322
   1508..1547    -  CDS            rop (fragment): Rop protein, which maintains plasmids at low copy number; rop
   1548..1733    -  CDS            TcR (fragment): tetracycline efflux protein; tet; confers resistance to tetracycline
   1743..1761    +  promoter       tet promoter (fragment): E. coli promoter for tetracycline efflux protein gene
   1851..2729    -  CDS            araC: L-arabinose regulatory protein; araC
   2756..3040    +  promoter       araBAD promoter: araBAD; promoter of the L-arabinose operon of E. coli; the araC regulatory gene is transcribed in the opposite direction (Guzman et al., 1995)
   3072..3779    +  CDS            msGFP2: photostable monomeric superfolder GFP (Valbuena et al., 2020)
   3795..4247    +  CDS            tonB (fragment): TONB_ECOLI - Also known as exbA. Experimental evidence at protein level: Swiss-Prot protein existence level 1. Interacts with outer membrane receptor proteins that carry out high-affinity binding and energy dependent uptake into the periplasmic space of specific substrates such as cobalamin, and various iron compounds (such as iron dicitrate, enterochelin, aerobactin, etc.). In the absence of TonB these receptors bind their substrates but do not carry out active transport. TonB also interacts with some colicins and is involved in the energy-dependent, irreversible steps of bacteriophages phi 8
   4203..4508    +  CDS            tolA (fragment): TOLA_ECOLI - Also known as cim, excC, lky. Experimental evidence at protein level: Swiss-Prot protein existence level 1. Part of the Tol-Pal system, which plays a role in outer membrane invagination during cell division and is important for maintaining outer membrane integrity (PubMed:1683466, PubMed:8416897, PubMed:11115123, PubMed:11994151, PubMed:17233825). The Tol-Pal system is also required for polar localization of chemoreceptors clusters (PubMed:24720726). The system also appears to be required for the activity of several outer membrane-localized enzymes with cell wall remodeling activi
   4601..4716    +  ncRNA          5S rRNA: Accession: RF00001 - 5S ribosomal RNA
   4720..4806    +  terminator     rrnB T1 terminator: Escherichia coli rrnB; transcription terminator T1 from the E. coli rrnB gene
   4898..4925    +  terminator     rrnB T2 terminator: transcription terminator T2 from the E. coli rrnB gene
   4944..5035    +  promoter       AmpR promoter: bla
   5036..5896    +  CDS            AmpR: β-lactamase; bla; confers resistance to ampicillin, carbenicillin, and related antibiotics
>Addgene plasmid #207598 | pDWJ15 | addgene full sequence | sequence record 414351 | Addgene NGS Result
[124 nt withheld, positions 1-124]
C
[141 nt withheld, positions 126-266]
CCTTTGACGTTGGAGTCCACGTTCTTT
[37 nt withheld, positions 294-330]
ACCCTATCTCGGGCTATTCTTTTGATTTATAAGGGATTTTGCCGATTTCGGCCTATTGGTTAAAAAATGA
GCTGATTTAACAAAAATTTAACGCGAATTTTAACAAAATATTAACGTTTACAATTTAAAAGGATCTAGGT
GAAGATCCTTTTTGATAATCTCATGACCAAAATCCCTTAACGTGAGTTTTCGTTCCACTGAGCGTCAGAC
CCCGTAGAAAAGATCAAAGGATCTTCTTGAGATCCTTTTTTTCTGCGCGTAATCTGCTGCTTGCAAACAA
AAAAACCACCGCTACCAGCGGTGGTTTGTTTGCCGGATCAAGAGCTACCAACTCTTTTTCCGAAGGTAAC
TGGCTTCAGCAGAGCGCAGATACCAAATACTGTCCTTCTAGTGTAGCCGTAGTTAGGCCACCACTTCAAG
AACTCTGTAGCACCGCCTACATACCTCGCTCTGCTAATCCTGTTACCAGTGGCTGCTGCCAGTGGCGATA
AGTCGTGTCTTACCGGGTTGGACTCAAGACGATAGTTACCGGATAAGGCGCAGCGGTCGGGCTGAACGGG
GGGTTCGTGCACACAGCCCAGCTTGGAGCGAACGACCTACACCGAACTGAGATACCTACAGCGTGAGCTA
TGAGAAAGCGCCACGCTTCCCGAAGGGAGAAAGGCGGACAGGTATCCGGTAAGCGGCAGGGTCGGAACAG
GAGAGCGCACGAGGGAGCTTCCAGGGGGAAACGCCTGGTATCTTTATAGTCCTGTCGGGTTTCGCCACCT
CTGACTTGAGCGTCGATTTTTGTGATGCTCGTCAGGGGGGCGGAGCCTATGGAAAAACGCCAGCAACGCG
GCCTTTTTACGGTTCCTGGCCTTTTGCTGGCCTTTTGCTCACATGTTCTTTCCTGCGTTATCCCCTGATT
CTGTGGATAACCGTATTACCGCCTTTGAGTGAGCTGATACCGCTCGCCGCAGCCGAACGACCGAGCGCAG
CGAGTCAGTGAGCGAGGAAGCGGAAGAGCGCCTGATGCGGTATTTTCTCCTTACGCATCTGTGCGGTATT
TCACACCGCATAGGGTCATGGCTGCGCCCCGACACCCGCCAACACCCGCTGACGCGCCCTGACGGGCTTG
TCTGCTCCCGGCATCCGCTTACAGACAAGCTGTGACCGTCTCCGGGAGCTGCATGTGTCAGAGGTTTTCA
CCGTCATCACCGAAACGCGCGAGGCAGAAGGAGATGGCGCCCAACAGTCCCCCGGCCACGGGGCCTGCCA
CCATACCCACGCCGAAACAAGCGCTCATGAGCCCGAAGTGGCGAGCCCGATCTTCCCCATCGGTGATGTC
GGCGATATAGGCGCCAGCAACCGCACCTGTGGCGCCGGTGATGCCGGCCACGATGCGTCCGGCGTAGAGG
ATCTGCTCATGTTTGACAGCTTATCATCGATGCATAATGTGCCTGTCAAATGGACGAAGCAGGGATTCTG
CAAACCCTATGCTACTCCGTCAAGCCGTCAATTGTCTGATTCGTTACCAATTATGACAACTTGACGGCTA
CATCATTCACTTTTTCTTCACAACCGGCACGGAACTCGCTCGGGCTGGCCCCGGTGCATTTTTTAAATAC
CCGCGAGAAATAGAGTTGATCGTCAAAACCAACATTGCGACCGACGGTGGCGATAGGCATCCGGGTGGTG
CTCAAAAGCAGCTTCGCCTGGCTGATACGTTGGTCCTCGCGCCAGCTTAAGACGCTAATCCCTAACTGCT
GGCGGAAAAGATGTGACAGACGCGACGGCGACAAGCAAACATGCTGTGCGACGCTGGCGATATCAAAATT
GCTGTCTGCCAGGTGATCGCTGATGTACTGACAAGCCTCGCGTACCCGATTATCCATCGGTGGATGGAGC
GACTCGTTAATCGCTTCCATGCGCCGCAGTAACAATTGCTCAAGCAGATTTATCGCCAGCAGCTCCGAAT
AGCGCCCTTCCCCTTGCCCGGCGTTAATGATTTGCCCAAACAGGTCGCTGAAATGCGGCTGGTGCGCTTC
ATCCGGGCGAAAGAACCCCGTATTGGCAAATATTGACGGCCAGTTAAGCCATTCATGCCAGTAGGCGCGC
GGACGAAAGTAAACCCACTGGTGATACCATTCGCGAGCCTCCGGATGACGACCGTAGTGATGAATCTCTC
CTGGCGGGAACAGCAAAATATCACCCGGTCGGCAAACAAATTCTCGTCCCTGATTTTTCACCACCCCCTG
ACCGCGAATGGTGAGATTGAGAATATAACCTTTCATTCCCAGCGGTCGGTCGATAAAAAAATCGAGATAA
CCGTTGGCCTCAATCGGCGTTAAACCCGCCACCAGATGGGCATTAAACGAGTATCCCGGCAGCAGGGGAT
CATTTTGCGCTTCAGCCATACTTTTCATACTCCCGCCATTCAGAGAAGAAACCAATTGTCCATATTGCAT
CAGACATTGCCGTCACTGCGTCTTTTACTGGCTCTTCTCGCTAACCAAACCGGTAACCCCGCTTATTAAA
AGCATTCTGTAACAAAGCGGGACCAAAGCCATGACAAAAACGCGTAACAAAAGTGTCTATAATCACGGCA
GAAAAGTCCACATTGATTATTTGCACGGCGTCACACTTTGCTATGCCATAGCATTTTTATCCATAAGATT
AGCGGATCCTACCTGACGCTTTTTATCGCAACTCTCTACTGTTTCTCCATACCCGTTTTTTTGGGCTAGC
AGGAGGAATTCATGGATAGCACTGAGAGCCTGTTCACCGGGGTGGTGCCCATCCTGGTCGAGCTGGACGG
CGACGTAAACGGCCACAAGTTCAGCGTGCGCGGCGAGGGCGAGGGCGATGCCACCAACGGCAAGCTGACC
CTGAAGTTCATCTGCACCACCGGCAAGCTGCCTGTGCCCTGGCCCACCCTCGTGACCACCCTGACCTACG
GCGTGCAGTGCTTCAGCCGCTACCCCGACCACATGAAGCAGCACGACTTCTTCAAGTCCGCCATGCCCGA
AGGCTACGTCCAGGAGCGCACCATCACCTTCAAGGACGACGGCACCTACAAGACCCGCGCCGAGGTGAAG
TTCGAGGGCGACACCCTGGTGAACCGCATCGAGCTGAAGGGCATCGACTTCAAGGAGGACGGCAACATCC
TGGGGCACAAGCTGGAGTACAACTACAACAGCCACAACGTCTATATCACCGCCGACAAGCAGAAGAACGG
CATCAAGGCCAACTTCAAGATCCGCCACAACGTGGAGGACGGCAGCGTGCAGCTCGCCGACCACTACCAG
CAGAACACCCCCATCGGCGACGGCCCCGTGCTGCTGCCCGACAACCACTACCTGAGCACCCAGTCCAAGC
TGAGCAAAGACCCCAACGAGAAGCGCGATCACATGGTCCTGCTGGAGTTCGTGACCGCCGCCGGGATCAC
TGGAGGCAGTGGCGGTTCTGGTGGTGGTGGTTCTACCCTTGATTTACCTCGCCGCTTCCCCTGGCCGACG
TTACTTTCGGTCTGCATTCATGGTGCTGTTGTGGCGGGTCTGCTCTATACCTCGGTACATCAGGTTATTG
AACTACCTGCGCCTGCGCAGCCGATTTCTGTCACGATGGTTACGCCTGCTGATCTCGAACCGCCACAAGC
CGTTCAGCCGCCACCGGAGCCGGTGGTAGAGCCAGAACCGGAACCTGAGCCGATCCCCGAACCGCCAAAA
GAAGCACCGGTGGTCATTGAAAAGCCGAAGCCGAAACCTAAGCCAAAACCGAAGCCGGTGAAAAAGGTAC
AGGAGCAGCCAAAACGCGATGTCAAACCCGTAGAGTCGCGTCCGGCATCACCGTTTGAAAATACGGCACC
GGCACGCCTGACATCAAGTACAGCACCTGCCGGGAGTGGTAATACTAAAAACAATGGCGCATCAGGGGCC
GATATCAATAACTATGCCGGGCAGATTAAATCTGCTATCGAAAGTAAGTTCTATGACGCATCGTCCTATG
CAGGCAAAACCTGTACGCTGCGCATAAAACTGGCACCCGATGGTATGTTACTGGATATCAAACCTGAAGG
TGGCGATCCCGCACTTTGTCAGGCTGCGTTGGCAGCAGCTAAACTTGCGAAGATCCCGAAACCACCAAGC
CAGGCAGTATATGAAGTGTTCAAAAACGCGCCATTGGACTTCAAACCGTAAAAGCTTGGCTGTTTTGGCG
GATGAGAGAAGATTTTCAGCCTGATACAGATTAAATCAGAACGCAGAAGCGGTCTGATAAAACAGAATTT
GCCTGGCGGCAGTAGCGCGGTGGTCCCACCTGACCCCATGCCGAACTCAGAAGTGAAACGCCGTAGCGCC
GATGGTAGTGTGGGGTCTCCCCATGCGAGAGTAGGGAACTGCCAGGCATCAAATAAAACGAAAGGCTCAG
TCGAAAGACTGGGCCTTTCGTTTTATCTGTTGTTTGTCGGTGAACGCTCTCCTGAGTAGGACAAATCCGC
CGGGAGCGGATTTGAACGTTGCGAAGCAACGGCCCGGAGGGTGGCGGGCAGGACGCCCGCCATAAACTGC
CAGGCATCAAATTAAGCAGAAGGCCATCCTGACGGATGGCCTTTTTGCGTTTCTACAAACTCTTTTGTTT
ATTTTTCTAAATACATTCAAATATGTATCCGCTCATGAGACAATAACCCTGATAAATGCTTCAATAATAT
TGAAAAAGGAAGAGTATGAGTATTCAACATTTCCGTGTCGCCCTTATTCCCTTTTTTGCGGCATTTTGCC
TTCCTGTTTTTGCTCACCCAGAAACGCTGGTGAAAGTAAAAGATGCTGAAGATCAGTTGGGTGCACGAGT
GGGTTACATCGAACTGGATCTCAACAGCGGTAAGATCCTTGAGAGTTTTCGCCCCGAAGAACGTTTTCCA
ATGATGAGCACTTTTAAAGTTCTGCTATGTGGCGCGGTATTATCCCGTGTTGACGCCGGGCAAGAGCAAC
TCGGTCGCCGCATACACTATTCTCAGAATGACTTGGTTGAGTACTCACCAGTCACAGAAAAGCATCTTAC
GGATGGCATGACAGTAAGAGAATTATGCAGTGCTGCCATAACCATGAGTGATAACACTGCGGCCAACTTA
CTTCTGACAACGATCGGAGGACCGAAGGAGCTAACCGCTTTTTTGCACAACATGGGGGATCATGTAACTC
GCCTTGATCGTTGGGAACCGGAGCTGAATGAAGCCATACCAAACGACGAGCGTGACACCACGATGCCTGT
AGCAATGGCAACAACGTTGCGCAAACTATTAACTGGCGAACTACTTACTCTAGCTTCCCGGCAACAATTA
ATAGACTGGATGGAGGCGGATAAAGTTGCAGGACCACTTCTGCGCTCGGCCCTTCCGGCTGGCTGGTTTA
TTGCTGATAAATCTGGAGCCGGTGAGCGTGGGTCTCGCGGTATCATTGCAGCACTGGGGCCAGATGGTAA
GCCCTCCCGTATCGTAGTTATCTACACGACGGGGAGTCAGGCAACTATGGATGAACGAAATAGACAGATC
GCTGAGATAGGTGCCTCACTGATTAAGCATTGGTAACTGTCAGACCAAGTTTACTCATATATACTTTAGA
TTGATTT
